>Addgene plasmid #127262 | Met331Leu ELL2 | addgene full sequence | sequence record 249707 | Addgene NGS Result
ATAACTTCGTATAGCATACATTATACGAAGTTATGGATCAGGCCAAATCGGCCGAGCTCGAATTCGTCGA
GAGCGGGATAAGTTGGCGCGTCACCTAGACGTCAGCCTCTTACCTCTCGGACGTCCCGTCCCAGGAGCAA
AACTCTAGTGACTTTGGGCCCGCCCCCGTGAGAGTGGAGGGCGGCCGATGAGGGCGGTTCTGAAGGGAAC
AAGACCAATGAGACGAGCCCGGGGCGGGGCGCGGGGCCGGAGGGTGGGGCGGGTGGCGGCGGTGGCAGTC
CGAGGTCTGGCTCCGCGCAGTATATGACAGTACGTCAGCAGCGGGATGGCCCTAGCAGTGGCGGCGGCTG
CAGAAGCCCAAGCAGCCGCGGCCGCAGTGGAGGCTAGAGCCGGAGCGGCGGCGGCGGCGGCACCCCGGGG
AGTTTAAGATGGCGGCGGGGGGGACAGGGGGCCTGCGGGAGGAGCAGCGCTATGGGCTGTCGTGCGGACG
GCTGGGGCAGGACAACATCACCGTACTGCATGTGAAGCTCACCGAGACGGCGATCCGGGCGCTCGAGACT
TACCAGAGCCACAAGAATTTAATTCCTTTTCGACCTTCAATCCAGTTCCAAGGACTCCACGGGCTTGTCA
AAATTCCCAAAAATGATCCCCTCAATGAAGTTCATAACTTTAACTTTTATTTGTCAAATGTGGGCAAAGA
CAACCCTCAGGGCAGCTTTGACTGCATCCAGCAAACATTCTCCAGCTCTGGAGCCTCCCAGCTCAATTGC
CTGGGATTTATACAAGATAAAATTACAGTGTGTGCAACAAACGACTCGTATCAGATGACACGAGAAAGAA
TGACCCAGGCAGAGGAGGAATCCCGCAACCGAAGCACAAAAGTTATCAAACCCGGTGGACCATATGTAGG
GAAAAGAGTGCAAATTCGGAAAGCACCTCAAGCTGTTTCAGATACAGTTCCTGAGAGGAAAAGGTCAACC
CCCATGAACCCTGCAAATACAATTCGAAAGACACATAGCAGCAGCACCATCTCTCAGAGGCCATACAGGG
ACAGGGTGATTCACTTACTGGCCCTGAAGGCCTACAAGAAACCGGAGCTACTTGCTAGACTCCAGAAAGA
TGGTGTCAATCAAAAAGACAAGAACTCCCTGGGAGCAATTCTGCAACAGGTAGCCAATCTGAATTCTAAG
GACCTCTCATATACCTTAAAGGATTATGTTTTTAAAGAGCTTCAAAGAGACTGGCCTGGATACAGTGAAA
TAGACAGACGGTCATTGGAGTCAGTGCTCTCTAGAAAACTAAATCCGTCTCAGAATGCTACAGGCACCAG
CCGTTCAGAATCTCCTGTATGTTCTAGTAGAGATGCTGTATCTTCTCCTCAGAAACGGCTTTTGGATTCA
GAGTTTATTGATCCTTTAATCAATAAAAAAGCCCGAATATCTCACCTGACGAACAGAGTACCACCAACAC
TAAATGGTCATTTGAATCCCACCAGTGAAAAATCGGCTGCAGGCCTCCCACTGCCCCCTGCGGCTGCTGC
CATCCCCACCCCTCCACCGCTGCCTTCAACCTATCTGCCCATCTCACATCCTCCTCAGATTGTAAATTCT
AACTCCAACTCCCCTAGCACTCCAGAAGGCCGGGGGACTCAAGACCTACCTGTTGACAGTTTTAGTCAAA
ACGATAGTATCTATGAGGACCAGCAAGACAAATATACCTCTAGGACTTCTCTGGAAACCTTACCCCCTGG
TTCCGTTCTACTAAAGTGTCCAAAGCCTATGGAAGAAAACCATTCAATGTCTCACAAAAAGTCCAAAAAG
AAGTCTAAAAAACATAAGGAAAAGGACCAAATAAAAAAGCACGACATTGAGACTATTGAGGAAAAGGAGG
AAGATCTTAAGAGAGAAGAGGAAATTGCCAAGCTAAATAACTCCAGTCCAAATTCCAGTGGAGGAGTTAA
AGAGGATTGCACTGCCTCCATGGAACCTTCAGCAATTGAACTCCCAGATTATTTGATAAAATATATCGCT
ATCGTCTCCTATGAGCAACGCCAGAATTATAAGGATGACTTCAATGCAGAGTATGATGAGTACAGAGCTT
TGCATGCCAGGATGGAGACTGTAGCTAGAAGATTTATCAAACTAGATGCACAAAGAAAGCGCCTTTCTCC
AGGCTCAAAAGAGTATCAGAATGTTCATGAAGAAGTCTTACAAGAATATCAGAAGATAAAGCAGTCTAGT
CCCAATTACCATGAAGAAAAATACAGATGTGAATATCTTCATAACAAGCTGGCTCACATCAAAAGGCTAA
TAGGTGAATTTGACCAACAGCAAGCAGAGTCATGGTCCTAGAACTCTGCTTGGACCAGAAGATGTGAATA
AACTTAAGCTNNNNNNNNNNNNNNNNNNNNNNNAAAAAAAAACGCGTAACCCCCCATTGCAATGGTTGCC
TTAAGGTGTTTGCTAGTTGTGTACATAGTGTGGTTAATCATTAGCTACACTGCTTCCCACTTGATTAGAG
CAATGGGAAGCATACTGTGGCCTACCAGCATCTGGAAGTGTGTGCTCGATCTGTATGTGTGCAGAGGTGG
TGTGGATGTGAGCGTGCATGAAGGAAAAAAAGCTGCTACTCCTAGTAGGCCAAACGCTCAGGTTAAACAA
CTGACGAGTGTTACTGTAGGGTGTTTTTTTGTTTTTTTGTTTTTTTTCTTCTATCAAATTGCTACTTTTG
TTGTGGAAGACAAAAGCATTTCCATTTCAACGAGTTTGTCAGCTTTATTAATGTTGGGCAAAAATTGATA
TGTCATGAAAATGAAACAGATCTATAGTTTTGGGACAAAATTATAAAATGAAATGTGTAGGTAACCTATT
TATATACTGCTATAAAGTATTTTTTGAAGAGAGATATGCAAAGAAGCTATTACCTACATAAGAGGTATAT
TTAAAGATTTTTTTTTTTTCATCCTGGTGCCAGGAATATAAAAAAGAGTGGATATATTTAACCATAACAT
ACTGTGATTCATCAAACAGCACAAACTTTCATTTCATGGAGTTTATCTGTTGACATTGATTTAAACTGTC
ACTTGTTTTATCATGTGGGAACATAAGTTATGTGGTCAAAAATATAAGGATTTTGAATTAATGTTGATTC
AAGTTGTATTGTCTTTTCAAAGTGCTGCCAGTTGAAAAGGGAAGCATTATGTTTACAAATCTGTTTTGAA
ATGTTTGCCAAAATTTTGGTAGTGTCTTTAATAAAGATGTTTGTCTCCAGCATCCAGAAAAAAAAAAAAA
AAANCTCTCCAGCGCTGGATCCGGCCATAAGGGCCTGATCCTTCGAGGGGGGGCCCGGTACCAGCTTTTG
TTCCCTTTAGTGAGGGTTAATTTCGAGCTTGGCGTAATCATGGTCATAGCTGTTTCCTGTGTGAAATTGT
TATCCGCTCACAATTCCACACAACATACGAGCCGGAAGCATAAAGTGTAAAGCCTGGGGTGCCTAATGAG
TGAGCTAACTCACATTAATTGCGTTGCGCTCACTGCCCGCTTTCCAGTCGGGAAACCTGTCGTGCCAGCT
GCATTAATGAATCGGCCAACGCGCGGGGAGAGGCGGTTTGCGTATTGGGCGCTCTTCCGCTTCCTCGCTC
ACTGACTCGCTGCGCTCGGTCGTTCGGCTGCGGCGAGCGGTATCAGCTCACTCAAAGGCGGTAATACGGT
TATCCACAGAATCAGGGGATAACGCAGGAAAGAACATGTGAGCAAAAGGCCAGCAAAAGGCCAGGAACCG
TAAAAAGGCCGCGTTGCTGGCGTTTTTCCATAGGCTCCGCCCCCCTGACGAGCATCACAAAAATCGACGC
TCAAGTCAGAGGTGGCGAAACCCGACAGGACTATAAAGATACCAGGCGTTTCCCCCTGGAAGCTCCCTCG
TGCGCTCTCCTGTTCCGACCCTGCCGCTTACCGGATACCTGTCCGCCTTTCTCCCTTCGGGAAGCGTGGC
GCTTTCTCATAGCTCACGCTGTAGGTATCTCAGTTCGGTGTAGGTCGTTCGCTCCAAGCTGGGCTGTGTG
CACGAACCCCCCGTTCAGCCCGACCGCTGCGCCTTATCCGGTAACTATCGTCTTGAGTCCAACCCGGTAA
GACACGACTTATCGCCACTGGCAGCAGCCACTGGTAACAGGATTAGCAGAGCGAGGTATGTAGGCGGTGC
TACAGAGTTCTTGAAGTGGTGGCCTAACTACGGCTACACTAGAAGAACAGTATTTGGTATCTGCGCTCTG
CTGAAGCCAGTTACCTTCGGAAAAAGAGTTGGTAGCTCTTGATCCGGCAAACAAACCACCGCTGGTAGCG
GTGGTTTTTTTGTTTGCAAGCAGCAGATTACGCGCAGAAAAAAAGGATCTCAAGAAGATCCTTTGATCTT
TTCTACGGGGTCTGACGCTCAGTGGAACGAAAACTCACGTTAAGGGATTTTGGTCATGAGATTATCAAAA
AGGATCTTCACCTAGATCCTTTTAAATTAAAAATGAAGTTTTAAATCAATCTAAAGTATATATGAGTAAA
CTTGGTCTGACAGTTACCAATGCTTAATCAGTGAGGCACCTATCTCAGCGATCTGTCTATTTCGTTCATC
CATAGTTGCCTGACTCCCCGTCGTGTAGATAACTACGATACGGGAGGGCTTACCATCTGGCCCCAGTGCT
GCAATGATACCGCGAGACCCACGCTCACCGGCTCCAGATTTATCAGCAATAAACCAGCCAGCCGGAAGGG
CCGAGCGCAGAAGTGGTCCTGCAACTTTATCCGCCTCCATCCAGTCTATTAATTGTTGCCGGGAAGCTAG
AGTAAGTAGTTCGCCAGTTAATAGTTTGCGCAACGTTGTTGCCATTGCTACAGGCATCGTGGTGTCACGC
TCGTCGTTTGGTATGGCTTCATTCAGCTCCGGTTCCCAACGATCAAGGCGAGTTACATGATCCCCCATGT
TGTGCAAAAAAGCGGTTAGCTCCTTCGGTCCTCCGATCGTTGTCAGAAGTAAGTTGGCCGCAGTGTTATC
ACTCATGGTTATGGCAGCACTGCATAATTCTCTTACTGTCATGCCATCCGTAAGATGCTTTTCTGTGACT
GGTGAGTACTCAACCAAGTCATTCTGAGAATAGTGTATGCGGCGACCGAGTTGCTCTTGCCCGGCGTCAA
TACGGGATAATACCGCGCCACATAGCAGAACTTTAAAAGTGCTCATCATTGGAAAACGTTCTTCGGGGCG
AAAACTCTCAAGGATCTTACCGCTGTTGAGATCCAGTTCGATGTAACCCACTCGTGCACCCAACTGATCT
TCAGCATCTTTTACTTTCACCAGCGTTTCTGGGTGAGCAAAAACAGGAAGGCAAAATGCCGCAAAAAAGG
GAATAAGGGCGACACGGAAATGTTGAATACTCATACTCTTCCTTTTTCAATATTATTGAAGCATTTATCA
GGGTTATTGTCTCATGAGCGGATACATATTTGAATGTATTTAGAAAAATAAACAAATAGGGGTTCCGCGC
ACATTTCCCCGAAAAGTGCCACCTAAATTGTAAGCGTTAATATTTTGTTAAAATTCGCGTTAAATTTTTG
TTAAATCAGCTCATTTTTTAACCAATAGGCCGAAATCGGCAAAATCCCTTATAAATCAAAAGAATAGACC
GAGATAGGGT
[37 nt withheld, positions 5681-5717]
AAAGAACGTGGACTCCAACGTCAAAGG
[49 nt withheld, positions 5745-5793]
T
[91 nt withheld, positions 5795-5885]
G
[124 nt withheld, positions 5887-6010]
CCCATTCGCCATTCAGGCTGCGCAACTGTTGGGAAGGGCGATCGGTGCGGGCCTCTTCGCTATTACGCCA
GCTGGCGAAAGGGGGATGTGCTGCAAGGCGATTAAGTTGGGTAACGCCAGGGTTTTCCCAGTCACGACGT
TGTAAAACGACGGCCAGTGAATTGTAATACGACTCACTATAGGGCGAATTGGAGCTCCACCGCGGTGGCG
GCCGC
Features (pLannotate 1.2.2; 16 found; start..end, strand, type, name):
      1..34      +  protein_bind   loxP: Cre-mediated recombination occurs in the 8-bp core sequence (GCATACAT). Cre recombinase
    395..411     +  promoter       chicken β-actin promoter (fragment): contains a 21-bp deletion relative to the standard chicken β-actin promoter
    429..2348    +  CDS            ELL2: ELL2_HUMAN - Experimental evidence at protein level: Swiss-Prot protein existence level 1. Elongation factor component of the super elongation complex (SEC), a complex required to increase the catalytic rate of RNA polymerase II transcription by suppressing transient pausing by the polymerase at multiple sites along the DNA. Component of the little elongation complex (LEC), a complex required to regulate small nuclear RNA (snRNA) gene transcription by RNA polymerase II and III (PubMed:22195968). Plays a role in immunoglobulin secretion in plasma cells: directs efficient alternative mRNA proces
   3333..3352    +  misc_feature   MCS (fragment): pBluescript multiple cloning site
   3364..3382    -  promoter       T3 promoter: promoter for bacteriophage T3 RNA polymerase
   3427..3443    -  protein_bind   lac operator: The lac repressor binds to the lac operator to inhibit transcription in E. coli. This inhibition can be relieved by adding lactose or isopropyl-β-D-thiogalactopyranoside (IPTG). lac repressor encoded by lacI
   3451..3481    -  promoter       lac promoter: promoter for the E. coli lac operon
   3496..3517    -  protein_bind   CAP binding site: CAP binding activates transcription in the presence of cAMP. E. coli catabolite activator protein
   3530..3622    -  CDS            lacI (fragment): lac repressor; lacI; The lac repressor binds to the lac operator to inhibit transcription in E. coli. This inhibition can be relieved by adding lactose or isopropyl-β-D-thiogalactopyranoside (IPTG).
   3805..4393    -  rep_origin     ori: high-copy-number ColE1/pMB1/pBR322/pUC origin of replication
   4564..5424    -  CDS            AmpR: β-lactamase; bla; confers resistance to ampicillin, carbenicillin, and related antibiotics
   5425..5529    -  promoter       AmpR promoter: bla
   5582..6010    -  rep_origin     f1 ori (sequence partly withheld): f1 bacteriophage origin of replication; arrow indicates direction of (+) strand synthesis
   6015..6172    -  CDS            lacZα (fragment): LacZα fragment of β-galactosidase; lacZ fragment
   6175..6193    +  promoter       T7 promoter: promoter for bacteriophage T7 RNA polymerase
   6202..6225    +  misc_feature   MCS (fragment): pBluescript multiple cloning site
