[The description below was written by a language model from this plasmid's Addgene catalogue record and pLannotate feature annotations shown in this document.]
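Description:
Met331Leu ELL2 is a pBluescript-based plasmid made for in vitro transcription and translation of human ELL2, the RNA polymerase II elongation factor that, among other roles, promotes the alternative mRNA processing underlying immunoglobulin secretion in plasma cells. It is propagated in E. coli through a high-copy ColE1/pUC-type origin and selected with ampicillin via the AmpR (β-lactamase) cassette. It also retains the usual phagemid elements: an f1 origin for single-stranded DNA production, a lacZα fragment, lac promoter/operator sequences, and flanking T7 and T3 phage promoters.

The ELL2 coding sequence (about 1.9 kb) lies in the sense orientation downstream of the T7 promoter, so T7 RNA polymerase can generate message for a cell-free translation system. The T3 promoter faces the insert from the opposite side. The insert carries a site-directed substitution at methionine 331, introduced to remove a candidate internal start codon. Comparing the translation products of the mutant and the wild-type template tests whether shorter ELL2 species arise from internal initiation at that position. The record is inconsistent about the replacement residue: the plasmid name says leucine, whereas the purpose and mutation fields say isoleucine.

The sequenced plasmid is 6,225 nt, somewhat larger than the stated backbone plus insert. The annotation shows roughly 1 kb of unannotated sequence after the ELL2 reading frame. It also shows a loxP site and a short chicken β-actin promoter fragment between T7 and the coding sequence. The record does not explain these elements, and the catalogue entry assigns them no function.
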