Addgene plasmid #127262: Met331Leu ELL2
Purpose: For in vitro translation of human ELL2 with Met331 mutated to Ileu to ask if there is internal initiation
Depositing lab: Christine Milcarek. Depositing organization: University of Pittsburgh (University, School of Medicine, and Cancer Institute). Publication: Transcription elongation factor ELL2 directs immunoglobulin secretion in plasma cells by stimulating altered RNA processing. Martincic K, Alkan SA, Cheatle A, Borghesi L, Milcarek C. Nat Immunol. 2009 Oct;10(10):1102-9. doi: 10.1038/ni.1786. Epub 2009 Sep 13. PubMed 19749764.
Backbone
  Vector backbone: pBluescript
  Backbone manufacturer: Addgene
  Backbone size w/o insert (bp): 3000
  Vector type: in vitro translation
Growth in bacteria
  Bacterial resistance: Ampicillin, 100 μg/mL
  Growth temperature: 37°C
  Growth strain: DH5alpha
  Copy number: Unknown
Gene/Insert
  Gene/Insert name: ELL2 (Met331 to Ileu) (alt name: CM525)
  Species: H. sapiens (human)
  Insert size (bp): 1900
  Mutation: Met331 to ILeu Quikchange
  Entrez Gene: ELL2 (a.k.a. MRCCAT1)
  Promoter: T7
  Cloning method: Unknown
  Sequencing primers: 5′ T7
Terms and licenses: Academic/Nonprofit Terms; Industry Terms: Not Available to Industry
Depositor comments: see Suppl figure 2 for translation
How to cite: Met331Leu ELL2 was a gift from Christine Milcarek (Addgene plasmid # 127262 ; http://n2t.net/addgene:127262 ; RRID:Addgene_127262)
